>Addgene plasmid #21079 | pUAST-Gr64d | addgene partial sequence | sequence record 26887 | 21079 with pCasper-hs
CTGATAGGGAANTGGGAATTCGTTAACAGATCTGCGGCCGCGGCTCGAGAACAATGCTGAGGAGCCATTT
GTCTGTTCATGGACTTCAAATGGAGCGGTCAGTGCAGGAGAATACCCTGCATTATACCATTGGGCATGGT
GAGTTAGGTTCCCAGTTGATCAGATCTCTCAGCTTGCCCTTGCAGTTCTGATAATAGCCCGGATTTTTGG
CGTACTACCCCTGGCCGGAATAAATCCTAATGGCAAGCCGGAAAATGTTCGCTTTCGCTGGTTTTCGCCA
TACATTCTGTTTTTCGTCGTGGCATTCACATTTGTAATCGCTGACTTTATGCTCTCAACTAAGATTGTAC
TGAACGATGGCCTTCAGCTGTATACCATGGGTAAGATGTTGGATAATATATATATAAGATATATATATAC
CAAGTTGTTTTCCCACTATTTATTCTCCCAGGCTCTTTGAGTTTTAGTGTGATTTGCATATTTTGTTTCG
GATCCTTTATAAAACTGTCCCGTCGATGGCCCCATATCATCCGGGAAACAGCGCTATGTGAGCGAATCTT
TCTGAAGCCCTGCTATGCGAACCAGGAAGGACTCAATTTCAC
