[The description below was written by a language model from this plasmid's Addgene catalogue record.]
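Description:
pUAST-Gr64d is an insect expression plasmid built on the pUAST backbone (about 11 kb without insert) and carrying an approximately 1.5 kb insert encoding Gr64d (CG14987), a gustatory receptor gene from Drosophila melanogaster. The insert was placed by restriction cloning between a BamHI site at the 5′ end and an Acc65I site at the 3′ end, and both sites remain intact. In bacteria the plasmid is maintained under ampicillin selection. Its copy number is recorded as unknown, and no feature table is provided, so individual backbone elements are not itemised in the record.

pUAST is the standard Drosophila vector for the GAL4/UAS binary expression system. In its usual form, tandem GAL4-binding UAS sites sit upstream of a minimal hsp70 promoter, followed by the cloning site and an SV40 polyadenylation signal. This layout fits the sequencing primers listed for the construct, which read in from the hsp70 promoter region and from the SV40 polyA. The standard backbone also carries P-element ends and a mini-white eye-colour marker, which allow germline transformation and identification of transgenic flies, although these parts are not explicitly listed here. In flies carrying such a transgene, Gr64d is silent until it is crossed to a GAL4 driver line, which then directs expression in the chosen cells or tissues.

The associated publication concerns the requirement for Gr64f together with other gustatory receptors in sugar detection. This suggests the construct was used for targeted expression of Gr64d in studies of sugar taste, though the record does not state the specific experiments.
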