Addgene plasmid #21079: pUAST-Gr64d
Depositing lab: Craig Montell. Depositing organization: Johns Hopkins University and School of Medicine. Publication: Gr64f is required in combination with other gustatory receptors for sugar detection in Drosophila. Jiao Y, Moon SJ, Wang X, Ren Q, Montell C. Curr Biol. 2008 Nov 25. 18(22):1797-801. 10.1016/j.cub.2008.10.009 PubMed 19026541.
Backbone
  Vector backbone: pUAST
  Backbone size w/o insert (bp): 11000
  Vector type: Insect Expression
Growth in bacteria
  Bacterial resistance: Ampicillin, 100 μg/mL
  Growth temperature: 37°C
  Growth strain: DH5alpha
  Copy number: Unknown
Gene/Insert
  Gene/Insert name: Gr64d (alt name: CG14987)
  Species: D. melanogaster (fly)
  Insert size (bp): 1500
  Entrez Gene: Gr64d (a.k.a. CG14987, CG33157, Dmel64d, Dmel\CG14987, Gr64)
  Cloning method: Restriction Enzyme; 5′ cloning site BamHI (not destroyed); 3′ cloning site Acc651 (not destroyed)
  Sequencing primers: 5′ pCasper-hs; 3′ SV40pA-R
Terms and licenses: Academic/Nonprofit Terms; Industry Terms: Not Available to Industry
How to cite: pUAST-Gr64d was a gift from Craig Montell (Addgene plasmid # 21079 ; http://n2t.net/addgene:21079 ; RRID:Addgene_21079)
